Addgene plasmid #213622: pET SUMO-syt7 (136-403) L361C
Purpose: Bacterial expression of SUMO-tagged mouse syt7 (136-403) L361C
Depositing lab: Edwin Chapman. Depositing organization: University of Wisconsin, Madison. Publication: Synaptotagmin-7 outperforms synaptotagmin-1 to promote the formation of large, stable fusion pores via robust membrane penetration. Courtney KC, Mandal T, Mehta N, Wu L, Li Y, Das D, Cui Q, Chapman ER. Nat Commun. 2023 Nov 27;14(1):7761. doi: 10.1038/s41467-023-42497-8. PubMed 38012142.
Backbone
  Vector backbone: pET SUMO
  Vector type: Bacterial Expression
Growth in bacteria
  Bacterial resistance: Kanamycin, 50 μg/mL
  Growth temperature: 37°C
  Growth strain: DH5alpha
  Growth instructions: Use BL21 cells for protein expression.
  Copy number: Low Copy
Gene/Insert
  Gene/Insert name: syt7 (136-403) L361C
  Species: M. musculus (mouse)
  Mutation: C260A C275A L361C
  Entrez Gene: Syt7 (a.k.a. B230112P13Rik)
  Tag / fusion protein: SUMO (N terminal on insert)
  Cloning method: Gibson Cloning
Terms and licenses: Academic/Nonprofit Terms; Industry Terms: Not Available to Industry
How to cite: pET SUMO-syt7 (136-403) L361C was a gift from Edwin Chapman (Addgene plasmid # 213622 ; http://n2t.net/addgene:213622 ; RRID:Addgene_213622)
