[The description below was written by a language model from this plasmid's Addgene catalogue record and pLannotate feature annotations shown in this document.]
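Description:
pET SUMO-syt7 (136-403) L361C is a 6,455 nt bacterial expression plasmid built on the pET SUMO backbone for producing a SUMO-tagged fragment of mouse synaptotagmin-7 in E. coli. It is selected with kanamycin through the aph(3')-Ia gene and replicates from a ColE1/pBR322-type origin. That origin is accompanied by the bom site and the rop gene, which is consistent with the low copy number listed in the catalogue. An f1 origin is also present, and the short AmpR promoter and tetracycline-resistance fragments are backbone remnants rather than functional markers.

Expression is driven by a T7 promoter with an adjacent lac operator and the T7 gene 10 ribosome binding site. A plasmid-borne lacI gene supplies the repressor, so transcription requires a host expressing T7 RNA polymerase (the record suggests BL21 cells) and is inducible with IPTG. The open reading frame begins with a short leader that the annotation matches to a His-tag-containing fragment and a thrombin cleavage site. This is followed by yeast SMT3-derived SUMO, a cleavable ubiquitin-like tag, fused to the N terminus of Syt7 residues 136-403, the portion of the protein whose C2 domains bind Ca2+ and phospholipid.

The insert was assembled by Gibson cloning and carries C260A, C275A and L361C. These changes remove two cysteines and introduce one at position 361, although the record does not state the purpose of this design. Short His-tag and T7 gene 10-related fragments are annotated between the insert and the T7 terminator, and the record does not show whether they are translated. The associated publication concerns membrane penetration and fusion pore formation by synaptotagmin-7 compared with synaptotagmin-1, for which this plasmid provides recombinant protein.
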