Features (pLannotate 1.2.2; 22 found; start..end, strand, type, name):
    356..413     +  promoter       AmpR promoter (fragment): bla
    422..1237    -  CDS            KanR: aminoglycoside phosphotransferase; aph(3')-Ia; confers resistance to kanamycin in bacteria or G418 (Geneticin®) in eukaryotes
   1359..1947    +  rep_origin     ori: high-copy-number ColE1/pMB1/pBR322/pUC origin of replication
   2133..2272    -  misc_feature   bom: basis of mobility region from pBR322
   2374..2565    -  CDS            rop: Rop protein, which maintains plasmids at low copy number; rop
   2582..2962    +  CDS            YPB1_ECOLX: Protein predicted: Swiss-Prot protein existence level 4. From Escherichia coli.
   3034..3325    -  CDS            TcR (fragment): tetracycline efflux protein; tet; confers resistance to tetracycline
   3340..3361    -  protein_bind   CAP binding site: CAP binding activates transcription in the presence of cAMP. E. coli catabolite activator protein
   3374..4456    -  CDS            lacI: lac repressor; lacI; The lac repressor binds to the lac operator to inhibit transcription in E. coli. This inhibition can be relieved by adding lactose or isopropyl-β-D-thiogalactopyranoside (IPTG).
   4457..4534    -  promoter       lacI promoter: lacI
   4542..4821    -  CDS            TcR (fragment): tetracycline efflux protein; tet; confers resistance to tetracycline
   4843..4861    +  promoter       T7 promoter: promoter for bacteriophage T7 RNA polymerase
   4862..4886    +  protein_bind   lac operator: The lac repressor binds to the lac operator to inhibit transcription in E. coli. This inhibition can be relieved by adding lactose or isopropyl-β-D-thiogalactopyranoside (IPTG). lac repressor encoded by lacI
   4901..4923    +  RBS            RBS: efficient ribosome binding site from bacteriophage T7 gene 10 (Olins and Rangwala, 1989)
   4943..4959    +  CDS            capTEV™ (fragment): composite tag for in vivo biotinylation, TEV protease cleavage, and 6xHis tagging
   4970..4987    +  CDS            thrombin site: thrombin recognition and cleavage site
   4994..5286    +  CDS            SUMO (fragment): cleavable ubiquitin-like protein tag; S. cerevisiae SMT3 (truncated)
   5261..6100    +  CDS            Syt7 (fragment): SYT7_MOUSE - Experimental evidence at protein level: Swiss-Prot protein existence level 1. Ca(2+) sensor involved in Ca(2+)-dependent exocytosis of secretory and synaptic vesicles through Ca(2+) and phospholipid binding to the C2 domain. Ca(2+) induces binding of the C2-domains to phospholipid membranes and to assembled SNARE-complexes; both actions contribute to triggering exocytosis. SYT7 binds Ca(2+) with high affinity and slow kinetics compared to other synaptotagmins (PubMed:26738595). Involved in Ca(2+)-triggered lysosomal exocytosis, a major component of the plasma membrane repair (By s
   6162..6179    +  CDS            9xHis (fragment): 9xHis affinity tag
   6189..6238    +  CDS            SET1 (fragment): solubility-enhancement tag derived from T7 phage gene 10B
   6246..6293    +  terminator     T7 terminator: transcription terminator for bacteriophage T7 RNA polymerase
   6330..303     +  rep_origin     f1 ori (across the origin) (sequence partly withheld): f1 bacteriophage origin of replication; arrow indicates direction of (+) strand synthesis
>Addgene plasmid #213622 | pET SUMO-syt7 (136-403) L361C | addgene full sequence | sequence record 421648 | Addgene NGS Result
[90 nt withheld, positions 1-90]
A
[49 nt withheld, positions 92-140]
CCTTTGACGTTGGAGTCCACGTTCTTT
[37 nt withheld, positions 168-204]
ACCCTATCTCGGTCTATTCTTTTGATTTATAAGGGATTTTGCCGATTTCGGCCTATTGGTTAAAAAATGA
GCTGATTTAACAAAAATTTAACGCGAATTTTAACAAAATATTAACGCTTACAATTTAGGTGGCACTTTTC
GGGGAAATGTGCGCGGAACCCCTATTTGTTTATTTTTCTAAATACATTCAAATATGTATCCGCTCATGAA
TTAATTCTTAGAAAAACTCATCGAGCATCAAATGAAACTGCAATTTATTCATATCAGGATTATCAATACC
ATATTTTTGAAAAAGCCGTTTCTGTAATGAAGGAGAAAACTCACCGAGGCAGTTCCATAGGATGGCAAGA
TCCTGGTATCGGTCTGCGATTCCGACTCGTCCAACATCAATACAACCTATTAATTTCCCCTCGTCAAAAA
TAAGGTTATCAAGTGAGAAATCACCATGAGTGACGACTGAATCCGGTGAGAATGGCAAAAGTTTATGCAT
TTCTTTCCAGACTTGTTCAACAGGCCAGCCATTACGCTCGTCATCAAAATCACTCGCATCAACCAAACCG
TTATTCATTCGTGATTGCGCCTGAGCGAGACGAAATACGCGATCGCTGTTAAAAGGACAATTACAAACAG
GAATCGAATGCAACCGGCGCAGGAACACTGCCAGCGCATCAACAATATTTTCACCTGAATCAGGATATTC
TTCTAATACCTGGAATGCTGTTTTCCCGGGGATCGCAGTGGTGAGTAACCATGCATCATCAGGAGTACGG
ATAAAATGCTTGATGGTCGGAAGAGGCATAAATTCCGTCAGCCAGTTTAGTCTGACCATCTCATCTGTAA
CATCATTGGCAACGCTACCTTTGCCATGTTTCAGAAACAACTCTGGCGCATCGGGCTTCCCATACAATCG
ATAGATTGTCGCACCTGATTGCCCGACATTATCGCGAGCCCATTTATACCCATATAAATCAGCATCCATG
TTGGAATTTAATCGCGGCCTAGAGCAAGACGTTTCCCGTTGAATATGGCTCATAACACCCCTTGTATTAC
TGTTTATGTAAGCAGACAGTTTTATTGTTCATGACCAAAATCCCTTAACGTGAGTTTTCGTTCCACTGAG
CGTCAGACCCCGTAGAAAAGATCAAAGGATCTTCTTGAGATCCTTTTTTTCTGCGCGTAATCTGCTGCTT
GCAAACAAAAAAACCACCGCTACCAGCGGTGGTTTGTTTGCCGGATCAAGAGCTACCAACTCTTTTTCCG
AAGGTAACTGGCTTCAGCAGAGCGCAGATACCAAATACTGTCCTTCTAGTGTAGCCGTAGTTAGGCCACC
ACTTCAAGAACTCTGTAGCACCGCCTACATACCTCGCTCTGCTAATCCTGTTACCAGTGGCTGCTGCCAG
TGGCGATAAGTCGTGTCTTACCGGGTTGGACTCAAGACGATAGTTACCGGATAAGGCGCAGCGGTCGGGC
TGAACGGGGGGTTCGTGCACACAGCCCAGCTTGGAGCGAACGACCTACACCGAACTGAGATACCTACAGC
GTGAGCTATGAGAAAGCGCCACGCTTCCCGAAGGGAGAAAGGCGGACAGGTATCCGGTAAGCGGCAGGGT
CGGAACAGGAGAGCGCACGAGGGAGCTTCCAGGGGGAAACGCCTGGTATCTTTATAGTCCTGTCGGGTTT
CGCCACCTCTGACTTGAGCGTCGATTTTTGTGATGCTCGTCAGGGGGGCGGAGCCTATGGAAAAACGCCA
GCAACGCGGCCTTTTTACGGTTCCTGGCCTTTTGCTGGCCTTTTGCTCACATGTTCTTTCCTGCGTTATC
CCCTGATTCTGTGGATAACCGTATTACCGCCTTTGAGTGAGCTGATACCGCTCGCCGCAGCCGAACGACC
GAGCGCAGCGAGTCAGTGAGCGAGGAAGCGGAAGAGCGCCTGATGCGGTATTTTCTCCTTACGCATCTGT
GCGGTATTTCACACCGCAATGGTGCACTCTCAGTACAATCTGCTCTGATGCCGCATAGTTAAGCCAGTAT
ACACTCCGCTATCGCTACGTGACTGGGTCATGGCTGCGCCCCGACACCCGCCAACACCCGCTGACGCGCC
CTGACGGGCTTGTCTGCTCCCGGCATCCGCTTACAGACAAGCTGTGACCGTCTCCGGGAGCTGCATGTGT
CAGAGGTTTTCACCGTCATCACCGAAACGCGCGAGGCAGCTGCGGTAAAGCTCATCAGCGTGGTCGTGAA
GCGATTCACAGATGTCTGCCTGTTCATCCGCGTCCAGCTCGTTGAGTTTCTCCAGAAGCGTTAATGTCTG
GCTTCTGATAAAGCGGGCCATGTTAAGGGCGGTTTTTTCCTGTTTGGTCACTGATGCCTCCGTGTAAGGG
GGATTTCTGTTCATGGGGGTAATGATACCGATGAAACGAGAGAGGATGCTCACGATACGGGTTACTGATG
ATGAACATGCCCGGTTACTGGAACGTTGTGAGGGTAAACAACTGGCGGTATGGATGCGGCGGGACCAGAG
AAAAATCACTCAGGGTCAATGCCAGCGCTTCGTTAATACAGATGTAGGTGTTCCACAGGGTAGCCAGCAG
CATCCTGCGATGCAGATCCGGAACATAATGGTGCAGGGCGCTGACTTCCGCGTTTCCAGACTTTACGAAA
CACGGAAACCGAAGACCATTCATGTTGTTGCTCAGGTCGCAGACGTTTTGCAGCAGCAGTCGCTTCACGT
TCGCTCGCGTATCGGTGATTCATTCTGCTAACCAGTAAGGCAACCCCGCCAGCCTAGCCGGGTCCTCAAC
GACAGGAGCACGATCATGCGCACCCGTGGGGCCGCCATGCCGGCGATAATGGCCTGCTTCTCGCCGAAAC
GTTTGGTGGCGGGACCAGTGACGAAGGCTTGAGCGAGGGCGTGCAAGATTCCGAATACCGCAAGCGACAG
GCCGATCATCGTCGCGCTCCAGCGAAAGCGGTCCTCGCCGAAAATGACCCAGAGCGCTGCCGGCACCTGT
CCTACGAGTTGCATGATAAAGAAGACAGTCATAAGTGCGGCGACGATAGTCATGCCCCGCGCCCACCGGA
AGGAGCTGACTGGGTTGAAGGCTCTCAAGGGCATCGGTCGAGATCCCGGTGCCTAATGAGTGAGCTAACT
TACATTAATTGCGTTGCGCTCACTGCCCGCTTTCCAGTCGGGAAACCTGTCGTGCCAGCTGCATTAATGA
ATCGGCCAACGCGCGGGGAGAGGCGGTTTGCGTATTGGGCGCCAGGGTGGTTTTTCTTTTCACCAGTGAG
ACGGGCAACAGCTGATTGCCCTTCACCGCCTGGCCCTGAGAGAGTTGCAGCAAGCGGTCCACGCTGGTTT
GCCCCAGCAGGCGAAAATCCTGTTTGATGGTGGTTAACGGCGGGATATAACATGAGCTGTCTTCGGTATC
GTCGTATCCCACTACCGAGATATCCGCACCAACGCGCAGCCCGGACTCGGTAATGGCGCGCATTGCGCCC
AGCGCCATCTGATCGTTGGCAACCAGCATCGCAGTGGGAACGATGCCCTCATTCAGCATTTGCATGGTTT
GTTGAAAACCGGACATGGCACTCCAGTCGCCTTCCCGTTCCGCTATCGGCTGAATTTGATTGCGAGTGAG
ATATTTATGCCAGCCAGCCAGACGCAGACGCGCCGAGACAGAACTTAATGGGCCCGCTAACAGCGCGATT
TGCTGGTGACCCAATGCGACCAGATGCTCCACGCCCAGTCGCGTACCGTCTTCATGGGAGAAAATAATAC
TGTTGATGGGTGTCTGGTCAGAGACATCAAGAAATAACGCCGGAACATTAGTGCAGGCAGCTTCCACAGC
AATGGCATCCTGGTCATCCAGCGGATAGTTAATGATCAGCCCACTGACGCGTTGCGCGAGAAGATTGTGC
ACCGCCGCTTTACAGGCTTCGACGCCGCTTCGTTCTACCATCGACACCACCACGCTGGCACCCAGTTGAT
CGGCGCGAGATTTAATCGCCGCGACAATTTGCGACGGCGCGTGCAGGGCCAGACTGGAGGTGGCAACGCC
AATCAGCAACGACTGTTTGCCCGCCAGTTGTTGTGCCACGCGGTTGGGAATGTAATTCAGCTCCGCCATC
GCCGCTTCCACTTTTTCCCGCGTTTTCGCAGAAACGTGGCTGGCCTGGTTCACCACGCGGGAAACGGTCT
GATAAGAGACACCGGCATACTCTGCGACATCGTATAACGTTACTGGTTTCACATTCACCACCCTGAATTG
ACTCTCTTCCGGGCGCTATCATGCCATACCGCGAAAGGTTTTGCGCCATTCGATGGTGTCCGGGATCTCG
ACGCTCTCCCTTATGCGACTCCTGCATTAGGAAGCAGCCCAGTAGTAGGTTGAGGCCGTTGAGCACCGCC
GCCGCAAGGAATGGTGCATGCAAGGAGATGGCGCCCAACAGTCCCCCGGCCACGGGGCCTGCCACCATAC
CCACGCCGAAACAAGCGCTCATGAGCCCGAAGTGGCGAGCCCGATCTTCCCCATCGGTGATGTCGGCGAT
ATAGGCGCCAGCAACCGCACCTGTGGCGCCGGTGATGCCGGCCACGATGCGTCCGGCGTAGAGGATCGAG
ATCTCGATCCCGCGAAATTAATACGACTCACTATAGGGGAATTGTGAGCGGATAACAATTCCCCTCTAGA
AATAATTTTGTTTAACTTTAAGAAGGAGATATACATATGGGCAGCAGCCATCATCATCATCATCACGGCA
GCGGCCTGGTGCCGCGCGGCAGCGCTAGCATGTCGGACTCAGAAGTCAATCAAGAAGCTAAGCCAGAGGT
CAAGCCAGAAGTCAAGCCTGAGACTCACATCAATTTAAAGGTGTCCGATGGATCTTCAGAGATCTTCTTC
AAGATCAAAAAGACCACTCCTTTAAGAAGGCTGATGGAAGCGTTCGCTAAAAGACAGGGTAAGGAAATGG
ACTCCTTAAGATTCTTGTACGACGGTATTAGAATTCAAGCTGATCAGACCCCTGAAGATTTGGACATGGA
GGATAACGATATTATTGAGGCTCACAGAGAACAGATTGGTGGATCCGAGAACCTGGGCCGAATCCAGTTC
AGTGTTGGCTACAACTTCCAAGAGTCCACACTCACCGTGAAGGTCATGAAGGCCCAAGAGCTGCCAGCCA
AGGACTTCAGCGGTACTAGTGACCCCTTTGTCAAGATCTACCTGCTACCCGACAAGAAGCACAAACTGGA
GACCAAGGTGAAGCGGAAGAATCTAAACCCGCACTGGAATGAGACCTTTCTATTTGAAGGGTTTCCCTAC
GAGAAAGTGGTGCAGAGGGTCCTCTACCTCCAGGTCCTGGATTATGACCGTTTCAGCCGCAATGACCCCA
TTGGGGAGGTGTCCATCCCTCTGAACAAGGTGGACCTGACCCAGATGCAGACCTTCTGGAAGGATCTGAA
GCCAGCCAGCGATGGGAGTGGGAGCCGAGGGGAGCTGCTCTTGTCCCTCGCCTACAACCCCTCTGCCAAC
TCCATCATCGTGAACATCATCAAAGCTCGAAACCTCAAAGCCATGGACATCGGGGGCACATCAGACCCCT
ATGTGAAGGTGTGGCTGATGTATAAAGACAAGCGGGTAGAGAAAAAGAAGACTGTGACAAAGAAGAGGAA
CCTGAACCCCATCTTCAATGAGTCTTTCGCCTTCGACATACCCACGGAGAAGCTGAGGGAGACCACGATC
ATCATCACTGTCATGGACAAAGACAAGTGCAGCCGCAACGACGTCATCGGCAAGATCTACCTGTCCTGGA
AGAGCGGACCAGGTGAAGTGAAACACTGGAAGGACATGATCGCTCGTCCCCGGCAGCCTGTGGCCCAGTG
GCACCAGCTGAAAGCCTGAAAGCTTAGGTATTTATTCGGCGCAAAGTGCGTCGGGTGATGCTGCCAACTT
AGTCGAGCACCACCACCACCACCACTGAGATCCGGCTGCTAACAAAGCCCGAAAGGAAGCTGAGTTGGCT
GCTGCCACCGCTGAGCAATAACTAGCATAACCCCTTGGGGCCTCTAAACGGGTCTTGAGGGGTTTTTTGC
TGAAAGGAGGAACTATATCCGGATTGGCGAATGGG
[124 nt withheld, positions 6330-6453]
CG
